Addgene plasmid #165836: pNPTII
Purpose: G418 sulfate (geneticin) resistance marker
Depositing lab: Koen Venken. Depositing organization: Baylor College of Medicine. Publication: Multiplexed drug-based selection and counterselection genetic manipulations in Drosophila. Matinyan N, Karkhanis MS, Gonzalez Y, Jain A, Saltzman A, Malovannaya A, Sarrion-Perdigones A, Dierick HA, Venken KJT. Cell Rep. 2021 Sep 14;36(11):109700. doi: 10.1016/j.celrep.2021.109700. PubMed 34525356.
Backbone
  Vector backbone: pUPD
  Backbone size w/o insert (bp): 3057
  Vector type: Insect Expression
Growth in bacteria
  Bacterial resistance: Ampicillin, 100 μg/mL
  Growth temperature: 37°C
  Growth strain: DH10B
  Copy number: High Copy
Gene/Insert
  Gene/Insert name: nptII
  Species: E. Coli
  Insert size (bp): 796
  Cloning method: Restriction Enzyme; 5′ cloning site Unknown (unknown if destroyed)
Terms and licenses: Academic/Nonprofit Terms; Industry Terms: Not Available to Industry
Depositor comments: CDS
How to cite: pNPTII was a gift from Koen Venken (Addgene plasmid # 165836 ; http://n2t.net/addgene:165836 ; RRID:Addgene_165836)
