[The description below was written by a language model from this plasmid's Addgene catalogue record and pLannotate feature annotations shown in this document.]
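Description:
pNPTII is a small (about 3.9 kb) part-donor plasmid that carries the coding sequence of nptII, the neomycin phosphotransferase II gene, in the pUPD backbone. Although catalogued as an insect expression vector, the depositor's comment labels the insert simply as "CDS". The feature table agrees with this, showing no eukaryotic promoter, UTR or polyadenylation signal around the gene. The plasmid is therefore best understood as a storage or entry clone for a promoterless resistance-gene module rather than a ready-to-use expression cassette. It is maintained in E. coli at high copy through a ColE1/pUC-type origin and selected with ampicillin via the bla gene and its native promoter. An f1 origin is also present, which in principle allows single-stranded DNA production.

The roughly 0.8 kb nptII open reading frame sits in the cloning region of a lacZα-type vector. It interrupts the lacZα fragment and is flanked by T7 and SP6 phage promoters, with the lac promoter, lac operator and CAP binding site lying beyond the SP6 promoter. The annotated lacI, RSF ori and bom fragments are short backbone remnants. The brief hit to a hornet peptide next to the insert is most likely a spurious annotation match rather than a designed element.

The encoded enzyme inactivates aminoglycosides such as kanamycin and neomycin, and the stated purpose is to provide a G418 (geneticin) resistance marker. The associated work concerns multiplexed drug-based selection and counterselection in Drosophila. The nptII sequence would presumably be combined with regulatory parts in other vectors to build selectable markers for transgenic flies, although the record does not state the cloning sites or assembly scheme.
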