Features (pLannotate 1.2.2; 15 found; start..end, strand, type, name):
    154..742     -  rep_origin     ori: high-copy-number ColE1/pMB1/pBR322/pUC origin of replication
    913..1773    -  CDS            AmpR: β-lactamase; bla; confers resistance to ampicillin, carbenicillin, and related antibiotics
   1774..1878    -  promoter       AmpR promoter: bla
   1905..1955    +  misc_feature   bom (fragment): basis of mobility region from pBR322
   1956..2411    -  rep_origin     f1 ori (sequence partly withheld): f1 bacteriophage origin of replication; arrow indicates direction of (+) strand synthesis
   2415..2572    -  CDS            lacZα (fragment): LacZα fragment of β-galactosidase; lacZ fragment
   2575..2593    +  promoter       T7 promoter: promoter for bacteriophage T7 RNA polymerase
   2678..3469    -  CDS            neo: KKA2_KLEPN - Also known as kan, nptII. Experimental evidence at protein level: Swiss-Prot protein existence level 1. Resistance to kanamycin, neomycin, paromomycin, ribostamycin, butirosin and gentamicin B. From Klebsiella pneumoniae.
   3495..3557    -  CDS            VESPI_VESMG (fragment): Experimental evidence at protein level: Swiss-Prot protein existence level 1. Shows contractile activity on isolated ileum smooth muscle. From Vespa magnifica (Hornet).
   3569..3587    -  promoter       SP6 promoter: promoter for bacteriophage SP6 RNA polymerase
   3629..3645    -  protein_bind   lac operator: The lac repressor binds to the lac operator to inhibit transcription in E. coli. This inhibition can be relieved by adding lactose or isopropyl-β-D-thiogalactopyranoside (IPTG). lac repressor encoded by lacI
   3653..3683    -  promoter       lac promoter: promoter for the E. coli lac operon
   3698..3719    -  protein_bind   CAP binding site: CAP binding activates transcription in the presence of cAMP. E. coli catabolite activator protein
   3732..3824    -  CDS            lacI (fragment): lac repressor; lacI; The lac repressor binds to the lac operator to inhibit transcription in E. coli. This inhibition can be relieved by adding lactose or isopropyl-β-D-thiogalactopyranoside (IPTG).
   3826..3853    -  rep_origin     RSF ori (fragment): Plasmids containing the RSF 1030 origin of replication can be propagated in E. coli cells that contain additional plasmids with compatible origins.
>Addgene plasmid #165836 | pNPTII | addgene full sequence | sequence record 335634 | Addgene NGS Result
GCGCTCGGTCGTTCGGCTGCGGCGAGCGGTATCAGCTCACTCAAAGGCGGTAATACGGTTATCCACAGAA
TCAGGGGATAACGCAGGAAAGAACATGTGAGCAAAAGGCCAGCAAAAGGCCAGGAACCGTAAAAAGGCCG
CGTTGCTGGCGTTTTTCCATAGGCTCCGCCCCCCTGACGAGCATCACAAAAATCGACGCTCAAGTCAGAG
GTGGCGAAACCCGACAGGACTATAAAGATACCAGGCGTTTCCCCCTGGAAGCTCCCTCGTGCGCTCTCCT
GTTCCGACCCTGCCGCTTACCGGATACCTGTCCGCCTTTCTCCCTTCGGGAAGCGTGGCGCTTTCTCATA
GCTCACGCTGTAGGTATCTCAGTTCGGTGTAGGTCGTTCGCTCCAAGCTGGGCTGTGTGCACGAACCCCC
CGTTCAGCCCGACCGCTGCGCCTTATCCGGTAACTATCGTCTTGAGTCCAACCCGGTAAGACACGACTTA
TCGCCACTGGCAGCAGCCACTGGTAACAGGATTAGCAGAGCGAGGTATGTAGGCGGTGCTACAGAGTTCT
TGAAGTGGTGGCCTAACTACGGCTACACTAGAAGAACAGTATTTGGTATCTGCGCTCTGCTGAAGCCAGT
TACCTTCGGAAAAAGAGTTGGTAGCTCTTGATCCGGCAAACAAACCACCGCTGGTAGCGGTGGTTTTTTT
GTTTGCAAGCAGCAGATTACGCGCAGAAAAAAAGGATCTCAAGAAGATCCTTTGATCTTTTCTACGGGGT
CTGACGCTCAGTGGAACGAAAACTCACGTTAAGGGATTTTGGTCATGAGATTATCAAAAAGGATCTTCAC
CTAGATCCTTTTAAATTAAAAATGAAGTTTTAAATCAATCTAAAGTATATATGAGTAAACTTGGTCTGAC
AGTTACCAATGCTTAATCAGTGAGGCACCTATCTCAGCGATCTGTCTATTTCGTTCATCCATAGTTGCCT
GACTCCCCGTCGTGTAGATAACTACGATACGGGAGGGCTTACCATCTGGCCCCAGTGCTGCAATGATACC
GCGCGACCCACGCTCACCGGCTCCAGATTTATCAGCAATAAACCAGCCAGCCGGAAGGGCCGAGCGCAGA
AGTGGTCCTGCAACTTTATCCGCCTCCATCCAGTCTATTAATTGTTGCCGGGAAGCTAGAGTAAGTAGTT
CGCCAGTTAATAGTTTGCGCAACGTTGTTGCCATTGCTACAGGCATCGTGGTGTCACGCTCGTCGTTTGG
TATGGCTTCATTCAGCTCCGGTTCCCAACGATCAAGGCGAGTTACATGATCCCCCATGTTGTGCAAAAAA
GCGGTTAGCTCCTTCGGTCCTCCGATCGTTGTCAGAAGTAAGTTGGCCGCAGTGTTATCACTCATGGTTA
TGGCAGCACTGCATAATTCTCTTACTGTCATGCCATCCGTAAGATGCTTTTCTGTGACTGGTGAGTACTC
AACCAAGTCATTCTGAGAATAGTGTATGCGGCGACCGAGTTGCTCTTGCCCGGCGTCAATACGGGATAAT
ACCGCGCCACATAGCAGAACTTTAAAAGTGCTCATCATTGGAAAACGTTCTTCGGGGCGAAAACTCTCAA
GGATCTTACCGCTGTTGAGATCCAGTTCGATGTAACCCACTCGTGCACCCAACTGATCTTCAGCATCTTT
TACTTTCACCAGCGTTTCTGGGTGAGCAAAAACAGGAAGGCAAAATGCCGCAAAAAAGGGAATAAGGGCG
ACACGGAAATGTTGAATACTCATACTCTTCCTTTTTCAATATTATTGAAGCATTTATCAGGGTTATTGTC
TCATGAGCGGATACATATTTGAATGTATTTAGAAAAATAAACAAATAGGGGTTCCGCGCACATTTCCCCG
AAAAGTGCCACCTGATGCGGTGTGAAATACCGCACAGATGCGTAAGGAGAAAATACCGCATCAGGAAATT
GTAAGCGTTAATATTTTGTTAAAATTCGCGTTAAATTTTTGTTAAATCAGCTCATTTTTTAACCAATAGG
CCGAAATCGGCAAAATCCCTTATAAATCAAAAGAATAGACCGAGATAGGGT
[37 nt withheld, positions 2082-2118]
AAAGAACGTGGACTCCAACGTCAAAGGGCGAAAAACCGTCTATCAGGGCGCTGGCCCACTACGTGAACCA
TCACCCT
[91 nt withheld, positions 2196-2286]
G
[124 nt withheld, positions 2288-2411]
CCATTCGCCATTCAGGCTGCGCAACTGTTGGGAAGGGCGATCGGTGCGGGCCTCTTCGCTATTACGCCAG
CTGGCGAAAGGGGGATGTGCTGCAAGGCGATTAAGTTGGGTAACGCCAGGGTTTTCCCAGTCACGACGTT
GTAAAACGACGGCCAGTGAATTGTAATACGACTCACTATAGGGCGAATTGGGCCCGACGTCGCATGCTCC
CGGCCGCCATGGCGGCCGCGGGAATTCGATTGGGCGATGAGTGGTCTCGAAGCTTAGAAGAACTCGTCCA
GCAGACGGTAGAAGGCAATACGCTGGCTATCTGGGGCTGCAATGCCGTAGAGCACCAGGAATCGGTCGGC
CCACTCGCCTCCCAGCTCCTCGGCGATATCTCGGGTGGCCAGGGCGATATCCTGGTAACGGTCGGCCACG
CCCAGGCGTCCACAATCAATGAAGCCACTGAAGCGTCCGTTCTCCACCATAATGTTGGGCAGGCAGGCGT
CGCCGTGGGTCACCACCAGGTCCTCGCCATCGGGCATACGGGCCTTCAGACGGGCAAACAGCTCGGCTGG
AGCCAGGCCCTGTTGCTCCTCATCCAGGTCATCCTGGTCCACCAGTCCAGCCTCCATACGGGTTCGGGCA
CGCTCAATACGGTGCTTGGCCTGGTGGTCAAAGGGGCAGGTGGCTGGGTCCAGGGTGTGCAGGCGACGCA
TAGCATCGGCCATAATGGACACCTTCTCGGCTGGGGCCAGATGGCTGGACAGCAGGTCCTGGCCTGGCAC
CTCGCCCAGCAGCAGCCAATCGCGTCCAGCTTCGGTCACCACATCCAGCACGGCAGCACACGGCACTCCT
GTTGTGGCCAGCCAGCTCAGACGAGCTGCCTCATCCTGGAGCTCGTTCAGGGCTCCACTCAGGTCGGTCT
TGACGAACAGCACGGGGCGTCCCTGGGCCGACAGACGGAACACGGCAGCATCGGAGCAGCCGATGGTCTG
CTGGGCCCAATCGTAGCCGAACAGACGCTCCACCCAGGCAGCTGGCGAGCCAGCGTGCAGTCCATCCTGC
TCAATCATTCGAGACCACTCATCGCCCAATCACTAGTGAATTCGCGGCCGCCTGCAGGTCGACCATATGG
GAGAGCTCCCAACGCGTTGGATGCATAGCTTGAGTATTCTATAGTGTCACCTAAATAGCTTGGCGTAATC
ATGGTCATAGCTGTTTCCTGTGTGAAATTGTTATCCGCTCACAATTCCACACAACATACGAGCCGGAAGC
ATAAAGTGTAAAGCCTGGGGTGCCTAATGAGTGAGCTAACTCACATTAATTGCGTTGCGCTCACTGCCCG
CTTTCCAGTCGGGAAACCTGTCGTGCCAGCTGCATTAATGAATCGGCCAACGCGCGGGGAGAGGCGGTTT
GCGTATTGGGCGCTCTTCCGCTTCCTCGCTCACTGACTCGCT
